>Addgene plasmid #82366 | pRSETB-ro2GFP | addgene full sequence | sequence record 161664 | Addgene NGS result
GATCTCGATCCCGCGAAATTAATACGACTCACTATAGGGAGACCACAACGGTTTCCCTCTAGAAATAATT
TTGTTTAACTTTAAGAAGGAGATATACATATGCGGGGTTCTCATCATCATCATCATCATGGTATGGCTAG
CATGACTGGTGGACAGCAAATGGGTCGGGATCTGTACGACGATGACGATAAGGATCCCCCCGCTGAATTC
ATGAGTAAAGGAGAAGAACTTTTCACTGGAGTTGTCCCAATTCTTGTTGAATTAGATGGTGATGTTAATG
GGCACAAATTTTCTGTCAGTGGAGAGGGTGAAGGTGATGCAACATACGGAAAACTTACCCTTAAATTTAT
TTCCACTACTGGAAAACTACCTGTTCCATGGCCAACACTTGTCACTACTTTCACTTATGGTGTTCAATGC
TTTTCAAGATACCCAGATCATATGAAACGGCATGACTTTTTCAAGAGTGCCATGCCCGAAGGTTATGTAC
AGGAAAGAACTATATTTTTCAAAGATGACGGGAACTACAAGACACGTGCTGAAGTCAAGTTTGAAGGTGA
TACCCTTGTTAATAGAATCGAGTTAAAAGGTATTGATTTTAAAGAAGATGGAAACATTCTTGGACACAAA
TTGGAATACAACTATAACTGCCACAATGTATACATCATGGCAGACAAACAAAAGAATGGAATCAAAGTTA
ACTTCAAAATTAGACACAACATTGAAGATGGAAGCGTTCAACTAGCAGACCATTATCAACAAAATACTCC
AATTGGCGATGGCCCTGTCCTTTTACCAGACAACCATTACCTGTCCACATGCTCTGCCCTTTCGAAAGAT
CCCAACGAAAAGAGAGACCACATGGTCCTTCTTGAGTTTGTAACAGCTGCTGGGATTACACATGGCATGG
ATGAACTATACAAATAATAAGGATCCGAGCTCGAGATCTGCAGCTGGTACCATGGAATTCGAAGCTTGAT
CCGGCTGCTAACAAAGCCCGAAAGGAAGCTGAGTTGGCTGCTGCCACCGCTGAGCAATAACTAGCATAAC
CCCTTGGGGCCTCTAAACGGGTCTTGAGGGGTTTTTTGCTGAAAGGAGGAACTATATCCGGATCTGGCGT
AATAGCGAAGAGGCCCGCACCGATCGCCCTTCCCAACAGTTGCGCAGCCTGAATGGCGAATGGG
[124 nt withheld, positions 1185-1308]
C
[91 nt withheld, positions 1310-1400]
A
[49 nt withheld, positions 1402-1450]
CCTTTGACGTTGGAGTCCACGTTCTTT
[37 nt withheld, positions 1478-1514]
ACCCTATCTCGGTCTATTCTTTTGATTTATAAGGGATTTTGCCGATTTCGGCCTATTGGTTAAAAAATGA
GCTGATTTAACAAAAATTTAACGCGAATTTTAACAAAATATTAACGCTTACAATTTAGGTGGCACTTTTC
GGGGAAATGTGCGCGGAACCCCTATTTGTTTATTTTTCTAAATACATTCAAATATGTATCCGCTCATGAG
ACAATAACCCTGATAAATGCTTCAATAATATTGAAAAAGGAAGAGTATGAGTATTCAACATTTCCGTGTC
GCCCTTATTCCCTTTTTTGCGGCATTTTGCCTTCCTGTTTTTGCTCACCCAGAAACGCTGGTGAAAGTAA
AAGATGCTGAAGATCAGTTGGGTGCACGAGTGGGTTACATCGAACTGGATCTCAACAGCGGTAAGATCCT
TGAGAGTTTTCGCCCCGAAGAACGTTTTCCAATGATGAGCACTTTTAAAGTTCTGCTATGTGGCGCGGTA
TTATCCCGTATTGACGCCGGGCAAGAGCAACTCGGTCGCCGCATACACTATTCTCAGAATGACTTGGTTG
AGTACTCACCAGTCACAGAAAAGCATCTTACGGATGGCATGACAGTAAGAGAATTATGCAGTGCTGCCAT
AACCATGAGTGATAACACTGCGGCCAACTTACTTCTGACAACGATCGGAGGACCGAAGGAGCTAACCGCT
TTTTTGCACAACATGGGGGATCATGTAACTCGCCTTGATCGTTGGGAACCGGAGCTGAATGAAGCCATAC
CAAACGACGAGCGTGACACCACGATGCCTGTAGCAATGGCAACAACGTTGCGCAAACTATTAACTGGCGA
ACTACTTACTCTAGCTTCCCGGCAACAATTAATAGACTGGATGGAGGCGGATAAAGTTGCAGGACCACTT
CTGCGCTCGGCCCTTCCGGCTGGCTGGTTTATTGCTGATAAATCTGGAGCCGGTGAGCGTGGGTCTCGCG
GTATCATTGCAGCACTGGGGCCAGATGGTAAGCCCTCCCGTATCGTAGTTATCTACACGACGGGGAGTCA
GGCAACTATGGATGAACGAAATAGACAGATCGCTGAGATAGGTGCCTCACTGATTAAGCATTGGTAACTG
TCAGACCAAGTTTACTCATATATACTTTAGATTGATTTAAAACTTCATTTTTAATTTAAAAGGATCTAGG
TGAAGATCCTTTTTGATAATCTCATGACCAAAATCCCTTAACGTGAGTTTTCGTTCCACTGAGCGTCAGA
CCCCGTAGAAAAGATCAAAGGATCTTCTTGAGATCCTTTTTTTCTGCGCGTAATCTGCTGCTTGCAAACA
AAAAAACCACCGCTACCAGCGGTGGTTTGTTTGCCGGATCAAGAGCTACCAACTCTTTTTCCGAAGGTAA
CTGGCTTCAGCAGAGCGCAGATACCAAATACTGTTCTTCTAGTGTAGCCGTAGTTAGGCCACCACTTCAA
GAACTCTGTAGCACCGCCTACATACCTCGCTCTGCTAATCCTGTTACCAGTGGCTGCTGCCAGTGGCGAT
AAGTCGTGTCTTACCGGGTTGGACTCAAGACGATAGTTACCGGATAAGGCGCAGCGGTCGGGCTGAACGG
GGGGTTCGTGCACACAGCCCAGCTTGGAGCGAACGACCTACACCGAACTGAGATACCTACAGCGTGAGCT
ATGAGAAAGCGCCACGCTTCCCGAAGGGAGAAAGGCGGACAGGTATCCGGTAAGCGGCAGGGTCGGAACA
GGAGAGCGCACGAGGGAGCTTCCAGGGGGAAACGCCTGGTATCTTTATAGTCCTGTCGGGTTTCGCCACC
TCTGACTTGAGCGTCGATTTTTGTGATGCTCGTCAGGGGGGCGGAGCCTATGGAAAAACGCCAGCAACGC
GGCCTTTTTACGGTTCCTGGCCTTTTGCTGGCCTTTTGCTCACATGTTCTTTCCTGCGTTATCCCCTGAT
TCTGTGGATAACCGTATTACCGCCTTTGAGTGAGCTGATACCGCTCGCCGCAGCCGAACGACCGAGCGCA
GCGAGTCAGTGAGCGAGGAAGCGGAAGAGCGCCCAATACGCAAACCGCCTCTCCCCGCGCGTTGGCCGAT
TCATTAATGCAG
Features (pLannotate 1.2.2; 14 found; start..end, strand, type, name):
     20..38      +  promoter       T7 promoter: promoter for bacteriophage T7 RNA polymerase
     70..92      +  RBS            RBS: efficient ribosome binding site from bacteriophage T7 gene 10 (Olins and Rangwala, 1989)
    112..132     +  CDS            capTEV™ (fragment): composite tag for in vivo biotinylation, TEV protease cleavage, and 6xHis tagging
    133..165     +  CDS            T7 tag (gene 10 leader): leader peptide from bacteriophage T7 gene 10 promotes efficient translation in E. coli
    169..192     +  CDS            Xpress™ tag: Xpress™ epitope tag, including an enterokinase recognition and cleavage site
    211..924     +  CDS            roGFP2: roGFP2 is a basic (constitutively fluorescent) green fluorescent protein published in 2004, derived from Aequorea victoria.
    984..1033    +  CDS            SET1 (fragment): solubility-enhancement tag derived from T7 phage gene 10B
   1041..1088    +  terminator     T7 terminator: transcription terminator for bacteriophage T7 RNA polymerase
   1114..1180    +  CDS            lacZα (fragment): LacZα fragment of β-galactosidase; lacZ fragment
   1185..1613    +  rep_origin     f1 ori (sequence partly withheld): f1 bacteriophage origin of replication; arrow indicates direction of (+) strand synthesis
   1666..1770    +  promoter       AmpR promoter: bla
   1771..2631    +  CDS            AmpR: β-lactamase; bla; confers resistance to ampicillin, carbenicillin, and related antibiotics
   2802..3390    +  rep_origin     ori: high-copy-number ColE1/pMB1/pBR322/pUC origin of replication
   3573..3626    +  CDS            lacI (fragment): lac repressor; lacI; The lac repressor binds to the lac operator to inhibit transcription in E. coli. This inhibition can be relieved by adding lactose or isopropyl-β-D-thiogalactopyranoside (IPTG).
