[The description below was written by a language model from this plasmid's Addgene catalogue record and pLannotate feature annotations shown in this document.]
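Description:
pRSETB-ro2GFP is a bacterial expression plasmid built on the Invitrogen pRSETB backbone and carrying a redox-sensitive variant of the jellyfish (Aequorea victoria) green fluorescent protein. The sequenced plasmid is about 3.6 kb. It replicates at high copy number in E. coli from a ColE1/pUC-type origin and is selected with ampicillin through the β-lactamase (AmpR) gene under its own promoter. An f1 phage origin is also present, which in principle allows single-stranded DNA production. The short lacZα, lacI and gene 10B (SET1) matches in the feature table are only fragments. They are probably backbone remnants rather than functional elements.

The 714 bp ro2GFP (roGFP2) coding sequence was cloned at BamHI sites downstream of a T7 promoter and the T7 gene 10 ribosome binding site, and it is followed by a T7 terminator. It is fused in frame to the backbone's N-terminal leader, which comprises a 6xHis tag for metal-affinity purification, the T7 gene 10 leader peptide and the Xpress epitope with its enterokinase cleavage site. Transcription depends on T7 RNA polymerase, so inducible expression requires a host strain that supplies that polymerase under inducible control; no intact lac repressor gene or annotated lac operator is found on the plasmid itself.

The insert carries the C48S, S65T, Q80R, S147C and Q204C substitutions. The two introduced cysteines at positions 147 and 204 lie on the surface of the barrel and can form a reversible disulfide, which shifts the protein's fluorescence excitation properties and gives a ratiometric readout of redox state. The construct is intended for producing and purifying recombinant roGFP2 in bacteria, for example for in vitro characterisation of the probe. The associated work applied such indicators to measuring mitochondrial redox potential.
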