Addgene plasmid #82366: pRSETB-ro2GFP
Purpose: Inducible expression of redox sensitive GFP in bacteria
Depositing lab: S. James Remington. Depositing organization: University of Oregon. Publication: Investigating mitochondrial redox potential with redox-sensitive green fluorescent protein indicators. Hanson GT, Aggeler R, Oglesbee D, Cannon M, Capaldi RA, Tsien RY, Remington SJ. J Biol Chem. 2004 Mar 26;279(13):13044-53. Epub 2004 Jan 13. 10.1074/jbc.M312846200 PubMed 14722062.
Backbone
  Vector backbone: pRSETB
  Backbone manufacturer: Invitrogen
  Backbone size w/o insert (bp): 2900
  Vector type: Bacterial Expression
Growth in bacteria
  Bacterial resistance: Ampicillin, 100 μg/mL
  Growth temperature: 37°C
  Growth strain: DH5alpha
  Copy number: High Copy
Gene/Insert
  Gene/Insert name: ro2GFP
  Species: jellyfish
  Insert size (bp): 714
  Mutation: C48S/S65T/Q80R/S147C/Q204C
  Promoter: T7
  Tag / fusion protein: 6xHIS (N terminal on backbone)
  Cloning method: Restriction Enzyme; 5′ cloning site BamHI (not destroyed); 3′ cloning site BamHI (not destroyed)
  Sequencing primers: 5′ T7; 3′ T7 terminal
Resource information
  A portion of this plasmid was derived from a plasmid made by: Roger Tsien, UCSD
Terms and licenses: Academic/Nonprofit Terms; Industry Terms: Not Available to Industry
How to cite: pRSETB-ro2GFP was a gift from S. James Remington (Addgene plasmid # 82366 ; http://n2t.net/addgene:82366 ; RRID:Addgene_82366)
