>Addgene plasmid #82366 | pRSETB-ro2GFP | depositor partial sequence | sequence record 155948 | ro2GFP
ATGCGGGGTTCTCATCATCATCATCATCATGGTATGGCTAGCATGACTGGTGGACAGCAAATGGGTCGGG
ATCTGTACGACGATGACGATAAGGATCCCCCCGCTGAATTCATGAGTAAAGGAGAAGAACTTTTCACTGG
AGTTGTCCCAATTCTTGTTGAATTAGATGGTGATGTTAATGGGCACAAATTTTCTGTCAGTGGAGAGGGT
GAAGGTGATGCAACATACGGAAAACTTACCCTTAAATTTATTTCCACTACTGGAAAACTACCTGTTCCAT
GGCCAACACTTGTCACTACTTTCACTTATGGTGTTCAATGCTTTTCAAGATACCCAGATCATATGAAACG
GCATGACTTTTTCAAGAGTGCCATGCCCGAAGGTTATGTACAGGAAAGAACTATATTTTTCAAAGATGAC
GGGAACTACAAGACACGTGCTGAAGTCAAGTTTGAAGGTGATACCCTTGTTAATAGAATCGAGTTAAAAG
GTATTGATTTTAAAGAAGATGGAAACATTCTTGGACACAAATTGGAATACAACTATAACTGCCACAATGT
ATACATCATGGCAGACAAACAAAAGAATGGAATCAAAGTTAACTTCAAAATTAGACACAACATTGAAGAT
GGAAGCGTTCAACTAGCAGACCATTATCAACAAAATACTCCAATTGGCGATGGCCCTGTCCTTTTACCAG
ACAACCATTACCTGTCCACATGCTCTGCCCTTTCGAAAGATCCCAACGAAAAGAGAGACCACATGGTCCT
TCTTGAGTTTGTAACAGCTGCTGGGATTACACATGGCATGGATGAACTATACAAATAA
