>Addgene plasmid #82366 | pRSETB-ro2GFP | addgene partial sequence | sequence record 159577 | T7 5'-TAATACGACTCACTATAGGG-3'
ACTTTAAGAAGGAGATATACATATGCGGGGTTCTCATCATCATCATCATCATGGTATGGCTAGCATGACT
GGTGGACAGCAAATGGGTCGGGATCTGTACGACGATGACGATAAGGATCCCCCCGCTGAATTCATGAGTA
AAGGAGAAGAACTTTTCACTGGAGTTGTCCCAATTCTTGTTGAATTAGATGGTGATGTTAATGGGCACAA
ATTTTCTGTCAGTGGAGAGGGTGAAGGTGATGCAACATACGGAAAACTTACCCTTAAATTTATTTCCACT
ACTGGAAAACTACCTGTTCCATGGCCAACACTTGTCACTACTTTCACTTATGGTGTTCAATGCTTTTCAA
GATACCCAGATCATATGAAACGGCATGACTTTTTCAAGAGTGCCATGCCCGAAGGTTATGTACAGGAAAG
AACTATATTTTTCAAAGATGACGGGAACTACAAGACACGTGCTGAAGTCAAGTTTGAAGGTGATACCCTT
GTTAATAGAATCGAGTTAAAAGGTATTGATTTTAAAGAAGATGGAAACATTCTTGGACACAAATTGGAAT
ACAACTATAACTGCCACAATGTATACATCATGGCAGACAAACAAAAGAATGGAATCAAAGTTAACTTCAA
AATTAGACACAACATTGAAGATGGAAGCGTTCAACTAGCAGACCATTATCAACAAAAT
