>Addgene plasmid #82366 | pRSETB-ro2GFP | addgene partial sequence | sequence record 159578 | T7term 5'-GCTAGTTATTGCTCAGCGG-3'
GCTTTGTTAGCAGCCGGATCAAGCTTCGAATTCCATGGTACCAGCTGCAGATCTCGAGCTCGGATCCTTA
TTATTTGTATAGTTCATCCATGCCATGTGTAATCCCAGCAGCTGTTACAAACTCAAGAAGGACCATGTGG
TCTCTCTTTTCGTTGGGATCTTTCGAAAGGGCAGAGCATGTGGACAGGTAATGGTTGTCTGGTAAAAGGA
CAGGGCCATCGCCAATTGGAGTATTTTGTTGATAATGGTCTGCTAGTTGAACGCTTCCATCTTCAATGTT
GTGTCTAATTTTGAAGTTAACTTTGATTCCATTCTTTTGTTTGTCTGCCATGATGTATACATTGTGGCAG
TTATAGTTGTATTCCAATTTGTGTCCAAGAATGTTTCCATCTTCTTTAAAATCAATACCTTTTAACTCGA
TTCTATTAACAAGGGTATCACCTTCAAACTTGACTTCAGCACGTGTCTTGTAGTTCCCGTCATCTTTGAA
AAATATAGTTCTTTCCTGTACATAACCTTCGGGCATGGCACTCTTGAAAAAGTCATGCCGTTTCATATGA
TCTGGGTATCTTGAAAAGCATTGAACACCATAAGTGAAAGTAGTGACAAGTGTTGGCCATGGAACAGGTA
GTTTTCCAGTAGTGGAAATAAATTTAAGGGTAAGTTTTCCGTATGTTGCATCACCTTCACCCTCTCCACT
GACAGAAAATTTGTGCCCATTAACATCACCATCTAATTCAACAAGAATTGGGACAACTCCAGTGAAAAGT
TCTTCTCCTTTACTCATGAATTCAGCGGGGGGATCCTTATCGTCATCGTCGTACAGATCCCGACCCATTT
GCTGTCCACCAGTCATGCTAGCCATACCATGATGATGATGATGATGAGAACC
